Addgene plasmid #39510: pSG5-H-Ras_V12
Depositing lab: Julian Downward. Depositing organization: Cancer Research UK. Publication: Role of phosphoinositide 3-OH kinase in cell transformation and control of the actin cytoskeleton by Ras. Rodriguez-Viciana P, Warne PH, Khwaja A, Marte BM, Pappin D, Das P, Waterfield MD, Ridley A, Downward J. Cell. 1997 May 2;89(3):457-67. 10.1016/S0092-8674(00)80226-3 PubMed 9150145.
Backbone
  Vector backbone: pSG5
  Backbone manufacturer: Stratagene
  Vector type: Eukaryotic
Growth in bacteria
  Bacterial resistance: Ampicillin, 100 μg/mL
  Growth temperature: 37°C
  Growth strain: DH5alpha
  Copy number: High Copy
Gene/Insert
  Gene/Insert name: HRAS V12
  Species: H. sapiens (human)
  Mutation: G12V
  Entrez Gene: HRAS (a.k.a. C-BAS/HAS, C-H-RAS, C-HA-RAS1, CTLO, H-RASIDX, HAMSV, HRAS1, RASH1, p21ras)
  Cloning method: Restriction Enzyme; 5′ cloning site EcoRI (not destroyed); 3′ cloning site EcoRI (not destroyed)
  Sequencing primers: 5′ CAG-F
Terms and licenses: Academic/Nonprofit Terms; Industry Terms: Not Available to Industry
How to cite: pSG5-H-Ras_V12 was a gift from Julian Downward (Addgene plasmid # 39510 ; http://n2t.net/addgene:39510 ; RRID:Addgene_39510)
