[The description below was written by a language model from this plasmid's Addgene catalogue record.]
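Description:
pSG5-H-Ras_V12 is a eukaryotic expression plasmid built on the commercial pSG5 backbone and carrying human HRAS with the G12V substitution. It is maintained in E. coli as a high-copy plasmid under ampicillin selection. The record provides no feature table and does not itself list the promoter or other regulatory elements. From general knowledge of the backbone, pSG5 is usually described as driving inserts from the SV40 early promoter, with a rabbit β-globin intron upstream of the cloning site and an SV40 polyadenylation signal downstream, plus a T7 promoter for in vitro transcription. These details should be taken as properties of the parental vector rather than as verified annotations of this construct. No mammalian selection marker, epitope tag or reporter is recorded, which fits a vector intended mainly for transient expression.

The HRAS V12 insert was cloned as an EcoRI fragment, with the site preserved at both ends, so the fragment can be excised with a single enzyme. Because such cloning is non-directional, insert orientation is something users may want to confirm. The G12V mutation is the classic oncogenic change in Ras that impairs GTP hydrolysis, locking the protein in its active, GTP-bound state so that it signals constitutively to downstream effectors. The associated publication concerns the role of phosphoinositide 3-OH kinase in Ras-driven cell transformation and control of the actin cytoskeleton. This suggests the plasmid is used to express activated Ras in mammalian cells to study effector pathway activation, transformation and cytoskeletal rearrangement.
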