>Addgene plasmid #39510 | pSG5-H-Ras_V12 | depositor partial sequence | sequence record 49841 | H-RAS V12 insert
GAATTCCCGATCTATGACCGAATACAAGCTTGTTGTTGTTGGCGCCGTCGGTGTGGGCAAGAGTGCGCTG
ACCATCCAGCTGATCCAGAACCATTTTGTGGACGAATACGACCCCACTATAGAGGATTCCTACCGGAAGC
AGGTGGTCATTGATGGGGAGACGTGCCTGTTGGACATCCTGGATACCGCCGGCCAGGAGGAGTACAGCGC
CATGCGGGACCAGTACATGCGCACCGGGGAGGGCTTCCTGTGTGTGTTTGCCATCAACAACACCAAGTCT
TTTGAGGACATCCACCAGTACAGGGAGCAGATCAAACGGGTGAAGGACTCGGATGACGTGCCCATGGTGC
TGGTGGGGAACAAGTGTGACCTGGCTGCACGCACTGTGGAATCTCGGCAGGCTCAGGACCTCGCCCGAAG
CTACGGCATCCCCTACATCGAGACCTCGGCCAAGACCCGGCAGGGAGTGGAGGATGCCTTCTACACGTTG
GTGCGTGAGATCCGGCAGCACAAGCTGCGGAAGCTGAACCCTCCTGATGAGAGTGGCCCCGGCTGCATGA
GCTGCAAGTGTGTGCTCTCCTGACGCAGCACAAGCTCAGGACATGGAGGTGCCGGATGCAGGAAGGAGGT
GCAGACGGAAGGAGGAGGAAGGAAGGACGGAAGCAAGGAAGAAGGAAGGGCTGCTGGAGCCCAGTCACCC
CGGGACCGTGGGCCGAGGTGACTGCAGACCCTCCCAGGGAGGCTGTGCACAGACTGTCTTGACATCCCAA
ATGCCACCGGAACCCCAGCCCTTAGCTCCCCTCCCAGGCCTCTGTGGGCCCTTGTCGGGCACAGATGGGA
TCACAGTAAATTATTGGATGGTCTTGAAAAAAAAAAAAAAAGGTCGAGATCGGGAATTC
