>Addgene plasmid #39510 | pSG5-H-Ras_V12 | addgene partial sequence | sequence record 51072 | pCAG-f 5'-GCAACGTGCTGGTTATTGTG-3'
TGCAGATTGTATCGACTCACTATAGGGCGAATTCCCGATCTATGACCGAATACAAGCTTGTTGTTGTTGG
CGCCGTCGGTGTGGGCAAGAGTGCGCTGACCATCCAGCTGATCCAGAACCATTTTGTGGACGAATACGAC
CCCACTATAGAGGATTCCTACCGGAAGCAGGTGGTCATTGATGGGGAGACGTGCCTGTTGGACATCCTGG
ATACCGCCGGCCAGGAGGAGTACAGCGCCATGCGGGACCAGTACATGCGCACCGGGGAGGGCTTCCTGTG
TGTGTTTGCCATCAACAACACCAAGTCTTTTGAGGACATCCACCAGTACAGGGAGCAGATCAAACGGGTG
AAGGACTCGGATGACGTGCCCATGGTGCTGGTGGGGAACAAGTGTGACCTGGCTGCACGCACTGTGGAAT
CTCGGCAGGCTCAGGACCTCGCCCGAAGCTACGGCATCCCCTACATCGAGACCTCGGCCAAGACCCGGCA
GGGAGTGGAGGATGCCTTCTACACGTTGGTGCGTGAGATCCGGCAGCACAAGCTGCGGAAGCTGAACCCT
CCTGATGAGAGTGGCCCCGGCTGCATGAGCTGCAAGTGTGTGCTCTCCTGACGCAGCACAAGCTCAGGAC
ATGGAGGTGCCGGATGCAGGAAGGAGGTGCAGACGGAAGGAGGAGGAAGGAAGGACGGAAGCAAGGAAGG
AAGGAAGGGCTGCTGGAGCCCAGTCACCCCGGGACCGTGGGCCGAGGTGACTGCAGACCCTCCCAGGGAG
GCTGTGCACAGACTGTCTTGAACATCCCAAATGCCACCGGAACCCCAGCCCTTAGCTCCCCTCC
